Addgene plasmid #120867: PB-Aka-P2A-GFP
Purpose: Piggybac transposon plasmid for live animal optical imaging
Depositing lab: Jordan Green. Depositing organization: Johns Hopkins University and School of Medicine. Publication: Photocrosslinked Bioreducible Polymeric Nanoparticles for Enhanced Systemic siRNA Delivery as Cancer Therapy. Karlsson J, Tzeng SY, Hemmati S, Luly KM, Choi O, Rui Y, Wilson DR, Kozielski KL, Quinones-Hinojosa A, Green JJ. Adv Funct Mater. 2021 Apr 22;31(17). doi: 10.1002/adfm.202009768. Epub 2021 Feb 22. PubMed 34650390.
Backbone
  Vector backbone: PB-CAG-eGFP
  Backbone manufacturer: pCAGGFP
  Backbone size w/o insert (bp): 6310
  Total vector size (bp): 8073
  Vector type: Mammalian Expression
Growth in bacteria
  Bacterial resistance: Ampicillin, 100 μg/mL
  Growth temperature: 37°C
  Growth strain: DH5alpha
  Copy number: High Copy
Gene/Insert
  Gene/Insert name: Akaluc
  Species: Synthetic
  Insert size (bp): 1752
  Mutation: insert Akaluc and a P2A site
  GenBank ID: LC320664
  Promoter: CAG Promoter
  Cloning method: Restriction Enzyme; 5′ cloning site EcoRI (not destroyed); 3′ cloning site XmaI (not destroyed)
  Sequencing primers: 5′ CACAATAACCAGCACGTTGC; 3′ CGTCGCCGTCCAGCTCGACCAG
Terms and licenses: Academic/Nonprofit Terms; Industry Terms: Not Available to Industry
How to cite: PB-Aka-P2A-GFP was a gift from Jordan Green (Addgene plasmid # 120867 ; http://n2t.net/addgene:120867 ; RRID:Addgene_120867)
