[The description below was written by a language model from this plasmid's Addgene catalogue record and pLannotate feature annotations shown in this document.]
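Description:
PB-Aka-P2A-GFP is an 8,073 bp mammalian expression plasmid built on the PB-CAG-eGFP backbone and catalogued as a piggyBac transposon vector for optical imaging in live animals. It is maintained in E. coli at high copy through a ColE1/pUC-type origin and selected with ampicillin via the β-lactamase gene and its native promoter. The backbone also carries remnants of lac regulatory sequence, an SV40 origin with a promoter fragment, and an SV40 polyadenylation signal. No mammalian drug-selection marker is annotated.

The payload is a single bicistronic cassette driven by the CAG promoter, seen in the feature table as the CMV enhancer followed by the chicken β-actin/rabbit β-globin chimeric intron. Downstream lies Akaluc, a synthetic engineered luciferase that the automated annotation detects as a match to Photinus pyralis firefly luciferase, from which it derives. It was inserted between EcoRI and XmaI together with a P2A site. The P2A sequence is not separately annotated but presumably occupies the gap between the luciferase and EGFP coding regions. It causes ribosomal skipping, so that the luciferase and EGFP are produced as separate proteins from one transcript, which ends at a rabbit β-globin poly(A) signal. A short T7 promoter sits just upstream of the luciferase, and a loxP site and a splice-acceptor fragment lie upstream of the enhancer.

The piggyBac terminal repeats implied by the name and purpose are not picked up in the feature table, so their positions cannot be stated. In such vectors, co-delivery of piggyBac transposase integrates the flanked cassette into the genome. This would give stably labelled cells that can be identified by green fluorescence and tracked in animals by bioluminescence.
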