Features (pLannotate 1.2.2; 21 found; start..end, strand, type, name):
    387..420     -  protein_bind   loxP: Cre-mediated recombination occurs in the 8-bp core sequence (GCATACAT). Cre recombinase
    437..453     +  misc_feature   Ad SA (fragment): adenovirus major late transcript splice acceptor (Friedrich and Soriano, 1991)
    516..819     +  enhancer       CMV enhancer: human cytomegalovirus immediate early enhancer
   1098..2114    +  intron         chimeric intron: chimera between introns from chicken β-actin and rabbit β-globin
   2112..2168    +  CDS            HBB (fragment): HBB_LEPEU - Experimental evidence at protein level: Swiss-Prot protein existence level 1. Involved in oxygen transport from the lung to the various peripheral tissues. From Lepus europaeus (European hare).
   2169..2187    +  promoter       T7 promoter: promoter for bacteriophage T7 RNA polymerase
   2195..3835    +  CDS            LUCI_PHOPY: Experimental evidence at protein level: Swiss-Prot protein existence level 1. Produces green light with a wavelength of 562 nm. From Photinus pyralis (Common eastern firefly) (Lampyris pyralis).
   3938..4657    +  CDS            EGFP: the original enhanced GFP (Yang et al., 1996) mammalian codon-optimized
   4667..4738    +  CDS            HBB (fragment): HBB_PONPY - Experimental evidence at transcript level: Swiss-Prot protein existence level 2. Involved in oxygen transport from the lung to the various peripheral tissues. From Pongo pygmaeus (Bornean orangutan).
   4809..4864    +  polyA_signal   β-globin poly(A) signal: rabbit β-globin polyadenylation signal (Gil and Proudfoot, 1987)
   5616..5632    -  protein_bind   lac operator: The lac repressor binds to the lac operator to inhibit transcription in E. coli. This inhibition can be relieved by adding lactose or isopropyl-β-D-thiogalactopyranoside (IPTG). lac repressor encoded by lacI
   5640..5670    -  promoter       lac promoter: promoter for the E. coli lac operon
   5685..5706    -  protein_bind   CAP binding site: CAP binding activates transcription in the presence of cAMP. E. coli catabolite activator protein
   5719..5758    -  CDS            lacI (fragment): lac repressor; lacI; The lac repressor binds to the lac operator to inhibit transcription in E. coli. This inhibition can be relieved by adding lactose or isopropyl-β-D-thiogalactopyranoside (IPTG).
   5765..5787    +  promoter       SV40 promoter (fragment): SV40 enhancer and early promoter
   5811..5946    +  rep_origin     SV40 ori: SV40 origin of replication
   5966..6100    +  polyA_signal   SV40 poly(A) signal: SV40 polyadenylation signal
   6102..6156    -  CDS            lacI (fragment): lac repressor; lacI; The lac repressor binds to the lac operator to inhibit transcription in E. coli. This inhibition can be relieved by adding lactose or isopropyl-β-D-thiogalactopyranoside (IPTG).
   6339..6927    -  rep_origin     ori: high-copy-number ColE1/pMB1/pBR322/pUC origin of replication
   7098..7958    -  CDS            AmpR: β-lactamase; bla; confers resistance to ampicillin, carbenicillin, and related antibiotics
   7959..8063    -  promoter       AmpR promoter: bla
>Addgene plasmid #120867 | PB-Aka-P2A-GFP | addgene full sequence | sequence record 238586 | Addgene NGS Result
CGAAAAGTGCCACCTGGGTCGACTTAACCCTAGAAAGATAATCATATTGTGACGTACGTTAAAGATAATC
ATGCGTAAAATTGACGCATGTGTTTTATCGATCTGTATATCGAGGTTTATTTATTAATTTGAATAGATAT
TAAGTTTTATTATATTTACACTTACATACTAATAATAAATTCAACAAACAATTTATTTATGTTTATTTAT
TTATTAAAAAAAAACAAAAACTCAAAATTTCTTCTATAAAGTAACAAAACTTTTAAACATTCTCTCTTTT
ACAAAAATAAACTTATTTTGTACTTTAAAAACAGTCATGTTGTATTATAAAATAAGTAATTAGCTTAACT
TATACATAATAGAAACAAATTATACTTATTAATCGCATAACTTCGTATAATGTATGCTATACGAAGTTAT
GCGATTAAGGGATCTGTAGGGCGCAGTAGTCCAACTAGTTATTAATAGTAATCAATTACGGGGTCATTAG
TTCATAGCCCATATATGGAGTTCCGCGTTACATAACTTACGGTAAATGGCCCGCCTGGCTGACCGCCCAA
CGACCCCCGCCCATTGACGTCAATAATGACGTATGTTCCCATAGTAACGCCAATAGGGACTTTCCATTGA
CGTCAATGGGTGGAGTATTTACGGTAAACTGCCCACTTGGCAGTACATCAAGTGTATCATATGCCAAGTA
CGCCCCCTATTGACGTCAATGACGGTAAATGGCCCGCCTGGCATTATGCCCAGTACATGACCTTATGGGA
CTTTCCTACTTGGCAGTACATCTACGTATTAGTCATCGCTATTACCATGGTCGAGGTGAGCCCCACGTTC
TGCTTCACTCTCCCCATCTCCCCCCCCTCCCCACCCCCAATTTTGTATTTATTTATTTTTTAATTATTTT
GTGCAGCGATGGGGGCGGGGGGGGGGGGGGNSGCGCGCCRGGSGGGGSGGGGSGGGGSGRGGGGSGGGGS
GGGGSGRGGCGGRGAGGTGCGGCGGCAGCCAATCAGAGCGGCGCGCTCCGAAAGTTTCCTTTTATGGCGA
GGCGGCGGCGGCGGCGGCCCTATAAAAAGCGAAGCGCGCGGCGGGCGGGAGTCGCTGCGCGCTGCCTTCG
CCCCGTGCCCCGCTCCGCCGCCGCCTCGCGCCGCCCGCCCCGGCTCTGACTGACCGCGTTACTCCCACAG
GTGAGCGGGCGGGACGGCCCTTCTCCTCCGGGCTGTAATTAGCGCTTGGTTTAATGACGGCTTGTTTCTT
TTCTGTGGCTGCGTGAAAGCCTTGAGGGGCTCCGGGAGGGCCCTTTGTGCGGGGGGAGCGGCTCGGGGGG
TGCGTGCGTGTGTGTGTGCGTGGGGAGCGCCGCGTGCGGCTCCGCGCTGCCCGGCGGCTGTGAGCGCTGC
GGGCGCGGCGCGGGGCTTTGTGCGCTCCGCAGTGTGCGCGAGGGGAGCGCGGCCGGGGGCGGTGCCCCGC
GGTGCGGGGGGGGCTGCGAGGGGAACAAAGGCTGCGTGCGGGGTGTGTGCGTGGGGGGGTGAGCAGGGGG
TGTGGGCGCGTCGGTCGGGCTGCAACCCCCCCTGCACCCCCCTCCCCGAGTTGCTGAGCACGGCCCGGCT
TCGGGTGCGGGGCTCCGTACGGGGCGTGGCGCGGGGCTCGCCGTGCCGGGCGGGGGGTGGCGGCAGGTGG
GGGTGCCGGGCGGGGCGGGGCCGCCTCGGGCCGGGGRGGGCTCGGGGGAGGGGCGCGGCGGCCCCCGGAG
CGCCGGCGGCTGTCGAGGCGCGGCGAGCCGCAGCCATTGCCTTTTATGGTAATCGTGCGAGAGGGCGCAG
GGACTTCCTTTGTCCCAAATCTGTGCGGAGCCGAAATCTGGGAGGCGCCGCCGCACCCCCTCTAGCGGGC
GCGGGGCGAAGCGGTGCGGCGCCGGCAGGAAGGAAATGGGCGGGGAGGGCCTTCGTGCGTCGCCGCGCCG
CCGTCCCCTTCTCCCTCTCCAGCCTCGGGGCTGTCCGCGGGGGGACGGCTGCCTTCGGGGGGGACGGGGC
AGGGCGGGGTTCGGCTTCTGGCGTGTGACCGGCGGCTCTAGAGCCTCTGCTAACCATGTTCATGCCTTCT
TCTTTTTCCTACAGCTCCTGGGCAACGTGCTGGTTATTGTGCTGTCTCATCATTTTGGCAAAGAATTCTA
ATACGACTCACTATAGGGGCTAGCATGGAGGACGCTAAGAACATCAAGAAGGGCCCAGCTCCATTTTATC
CTCTGGAAGACGGAACAGCAGGAGAACAGCTGCATAAGGCTATGAAGAGATACGCTCTGGTGCCAGGAGC
TATTGCTTTTACAGACGCTCACATTCAGGTGGACGTGACATACGCCGAATACTTCGAGATGAGCGTGAGA
CTGGCAGAAGCCATGAGAAGATACGGCCTGAATACCAACCACAGAATTGTGGTGTGCAGCGAGAACAGCT
CTCAGTTCTTCATGCCAGTGCTGGGAGCTCTGTTTATTGGAGTGGCCGTGGCTCCAGCTAACGATATCTA
TAACGAGAGAGAGCTGCTGAACTCTATGGGAATCTCTCAGCCTACAGTGGTGTTTGTGAGCAAGAAGGGA
CTGAGAAAAGTGCTGAACGTGCAGAAGAAGCTGCCCATCATCCGGAAGATCATCATCATGGACAGCAAGA
CCGATTACCAGGGATTCCAGAGCATGTACACCTTCGTGACAAGCCATCTGCCTCCTTCTTTCAACGAGTA
CGACTTCGTGCCAGAGTCTTTCGACAGAGACAAGACAATCGCCCTGATCATGAACTCTAGCGGATCTACA
GGACTGCCTAAAGGAGTGGCTCTGCCTCATAGAACAGCTTGCGTGAGATTCAGCCACGCTAGAGATCCTA
TCTTCGGATACCAGAACATCCCAGATACAGCCATTCTGAGCGTGGTGCCTTTTCACCACGGATTTGGCAT
GTTCACAACACTGGGCTACCTGATTTGCGGATTCAGAGTGGTGCTGATGTACAGGTTCGAGGAAGAACTG
TTTCTGAGAAGCCTCCAGGACTACAAGATTCAGTCAGCTCTGCTGGTGCCTACACTGTTTTCTTGTCTGG
CCAAGAGCACACTGATCGATAAGTACGACCTGAGCAGCCTGAGAGAAATTGCTTCAGGAGGAGCTCCTCT
GTCTAAGGAAGTGGGAGAAGCAGTGGCTAAGAGATTCAGACTGCCAGGAATCAGACAGGGATACGGACTG
ACAGAAACCACAAACGCAGTGATGATCACCCCAGAAGGAGATAGAAAGCCAGGAAGCGTGGGAAAAGTGG
TGCCTTTCTTTGAGGCTAAGGTGGTGGATCTGGTGACAGGAAAAACCCTGGGAGTGAATCAGAGAGGAGA
ACTGTGCGTGAGAGGACCTATGATCATGTCAGGATACGTGAACAATCCAGAGGCCACAAACGCTCTCATC
GATAAAGACGGTTGGCTGCATAGCGGAGATATCGCTTATTGGGACGAGGACGAACACTTCTTCATCGTGG
ACAGACTGAAGAGCCTGATCAAGTACAAGGGCTATCAGGTGGCTCCAGCAGAACTGGAAGGCATCCTGCT
CCAGCACCCTTATATTTTTGACGCCGGAGTGGCAGGACTGCCAGACGACGACGCAGGAGAACTGCCAGCA
GCAGTCGTGGTGCTGGAACACGGAAAAACCATGACCGAGAAGGAGATCGTGGACTACGTGGCTTCTCAGG
TGACAACAGCTAAGAAACTGAGAGGAGGAGTGGTGTTTGTGGACGAAGTGCCTAGAGGATCTACAGGAAA
GCTGGACGCTAGAAAGATCAGAGAGATCCTGACCAAGGCCAAGAAGGACGGAAAAATTGCCGTGGGAAGC
GGAGCTACTAACTTCAGCCTGCTGAAGCAGGCTGGAGACGTGGAGGAGAACCCTGGACCTATAACCCGGG
ATCCACCGGTCGCCACCATGGTGAGCAAGGGCGAGGAGCTGTTCACCGGGGTGGTGCCCATCCTGGTCGA
GCTGGACGGCGACGTAAACGGCCACAAGTTCAGCGTGTCCGGCGAGGGCGAGGGCGATGCCACCTACGGC
AAGCTGACCCTGAAGTTCATCTGCACCACCGGCAAGCTGCCCGTGCCCTGGCCCACCCTCGTGACCACCC
TGACCTACGGCGTGCAGTGCTTCAGCCGCTACCCCGACCACATGAAGCAGCACGACTTCTTCAAGTCCGC
CATGCCCGAAGGCTACGTCCAGGAGCGCACCATCTTCTTCAAGGACGACGGCAACTACAAGACCCGCGCC
GAGGTGAAGTTCGAGGGCGACACCCTGGTGAACCGCATCGAGCTGAAGGGCATCGACTTCAAGGAGGACG
GCAACATCCTGGGGCACAAGCTGGAGTACAACTACAACAGCCACAACGTCTATATCATGGCCGACAAGCA
GAAGAACGGCATCAAGGTGAACTTCAAGATCCGCCACAACATCGAGGACGGCAGCGTGCAGCTCGCCGAC
CACTACCAGCAGAACACCCCCATCGGCGACGGCCCCGTGCTGCTGCCCGACAACCACTACCTGAGCACCC
AGTCCGCCCTGAGCAAAGACCCCAACGAGAAGCGCGATCACATGGTCCTGCTGGAGTTCGTGACCGCCGC
CGGGATCACTCTCGGCATGGACGAGCTGTACAAGTAAAGCGGCCGCACTCCTCAGGTGCAGGCTGCCTAT
CAGAAGGTGGTGGCTGGTGTGGCCAATGCCCTGGCTCACAAATACCACTGAGATCTTTTTCCCTCTGCCA
AAAATTATGGGGACATCATGAAGCCCCTTGAGCATCTGACTTCTGGCTAATAAAGGAAATTTATTTTCAT
TGCAATAGTGTGTTGGAATTTTTTGTGTCTCTCACTCGGAAGGACATATGGGAGGGCAAATCATTTAAAA
CATCAGAATGAGTATTTGGTTTAGAGTTTGGCAACATATGCCCATATGCTGGCTGCCATGAACAAAGGTT
GGCTATAAAGAGGTCATCAGTATATGAAACAGCCCCCTGCTGTCCATTCCTTATTCCATAGAAAAGCCTT
GACTTGAGGTTAGATTTTTTTTATATTTTGTTTTGTGTTATTTTTTTCTTTAACATCCCTAAAATTTTCC
TTACATGTTTTACTAGCCAGATTTTTCCTCCTCTCCTGACTACTCCCAGTCATAGCTGTCCCTCTTCTCT
TATGGAGATCCCTCGACCTGCAGAGCTCCAGCCTACACAATCGCTCAAGACGTGTAATGCTTTTATTATA
TATTAGTCACGATATCTATAACAAGAAAATATATATATAATAAGTTATCACGTAAGTAGAACATGAAATA
ACAATATAATTATCGTATGAGTTAAATCTTAAAAGTCACGTAAAAGATAATCATGCGTCATTTTGACTCA
CGCGGTCGTTATAGTTCAAAATCAGTGACACTTACCGCATTGACAAGCACGCCTCACGGGAGCTCCAAGC
GGCGACTGAGATGTCCTAAATGCACAGCGACGGATTCGCGCTATTTAGAAAGAGAGAGCAATATTTCAAG
AATGCATGCGTCAATTTTACGCAGACTATCTTTCTAGGGTTAAAAGCTTGGCGTAATCATGGTCATAGCT
GTTTCCTGTGTGAAATTGTTATCCGCTCACAATTCCACACAACATACGAGCCGGAAGCATAAAGTGTAAA
GCCTGGGGTGCCTAATGAGTGAGCTAACTCACATTAATTGCGTTGCGCTCACTGCCCGCTTTCCAGTCGG
GAAACCTGTCGTGCCAGCGGATCCGCATCTCAATAAGTCAGCAACCATAGTCCCGCCCCTAACTCCGCCC
ATCCCGCCCCTAACTCCGCCCAGTTCCGCCCATTCTCCGCCCCATGGCTGACTAATTTTTTTTATTTATG
CAGAGGCCGAGGCCGCCTCGGCCTCTGAGCTATTCCAGAAGTAGTGAGGAGGCTTTTTTGGAGGCCTAGG
CTTTTGCAAAAAGCTAACTTGTTTATTGCAGCTTATAATGGTTACAAATAAAGCAATAGCATCACAAATT
TCACAAATAAAGCATTTTTTTCACTGCATTCTAGTTGTGGTTTGTCCAAACTCATCAATGTATCTTATCA
TGTCTGGATCCGCTGCATTAATGAATCGGCCAACGCGCGGGGAGAGGCGGTTTGCGTATTGGGCGCTCTT
CCGCTTCCTCGCTCACTGACTCGCTGCGCTCGGTCGTTCGGCTGCGGCGAGCGGTATCAGCTCACTCAAA
GGCGGTAATACGGTTATCCACAGAATCAGGGGATAACGCAGGAAAGAACATGTGAGCAAAAGGCCAGCAA
AAGGCCAGGAACCGTAAAAAGGCCGCGTTGCTGGCGTTTTTCCATAGGCTCCGCCCCCCTGACGAGCATC
ACAAAAATCGACGCTCAAGTCAGAGGTGGCGAAACCCGACAGGACTATAAAGATACCAGGCGTTTCCCCC
TGGAAGCTCCCTCGTGCGCTCTCCTGTTCCGACCCTGCCGCTTACCGGATACCTGTCCGCCTTTCTCCCT
TCGGGAAGCGTGGCGCTTTCTCATAGCTCACGCTGTAGGTATCTCAGTTCGGTGTAGGTCGTTCGCTCCA
AGCTGGGCTGTGTGCACGAACCCCCCGTTCAGCCCGACCGCTGCGCCTTATCCGGTAACTATCGTCTTGA
GTCCAACCCGGTAAGACACGACTTATCGCCACTGGCAGCAGCCACTGGTAACAGGATTAGCAGAGCGAGG
TATGTAGGCGGTGCTACAGAGTTCTTGAAGTGGTGGCCTAACTACGGCTACACTAGAAGAACAGTATTTG
GTATCTGCGCTCTGCTGAAGCCAGTTACCTTCGGAAAAAGAGTTGGTAGCTCTTGATCCGGCAAACAAAC
CACCGCTGGTAGCGGTGGTTTTTTTGTTTGCAAGCAGCAGATTACGCGCAGAAAAAAAGGATCTCAAGAA
GATCCTTTGATCTTTTCTACGGGGTCTGACGCTCAGTGGAACGAAAACTCACGTTAAGGGATTTTGGTCA
TGAGATTATCAAAAAGGATCTTCACCTAGATCCTTTTAAATTAAAAATGAAGTTTTAAATCAATCTAAAG
TATATATGAGTAAACTTGGTCTGACAGTTACCAATGCTTAATCAGTGAGGCACCTATCTCAGCGATCTGT
CTATTTCGTTCATCCATAGTTGCCTGACTCCCCGTCGTGTAGATAACTACGATACGGGAGGGCTTACCAT
CTGGCCCCAGTGCTGCAATGATACCGCGAGACCCACGCTCACCGGCTCCAGATTTATCAGCAATAAACCA
GCCAGCCGGAAGGGCCGAGCGCAGAAGTGGTCCTGCAACTTTATCCGCCTCCATCCAGTCTATTAATTGT
TGCCGGGAAGCTAGAGTAAGTAGTTCGCCAGTTAATAGTTTGCGCAACGTTGTTGCCATTGCTACAGGCA
TCGTGGTGTCACGCTCGTCGTTTGGTATGGCTTCATTCAGCTCCGGTTCCCAACGATCAAGGCGAGTTAC
ATGATCCCCCATGTTGTGCAAAAAAGCGGTTAGCTCCTTCGGTCCTCCGATCGTTGTCAGAAGTAAGTTG
GCCGCAGTGTTATCACTCATGGTTATGGCAGCACTGCATAATTCTCTTACTGTCATGCCATCCGTAAGAT
GCTTTTCTGTGACTGGTGAGTACTCAACCAAGTCATTCTGAGAATAGTGTATGCGGCGACCGAGTTGCTC
TTGCCCGGCGTCAATACGGGATAATACCGCGCCACATAGCAGAACTTTAAAAGTGCTCATCATTGGAAAA
CGTTCTTCGGGGCGAAAACTCTCAAGGATCTTACCGCTGTTGAGATCCAGTTCGATGTAACCCACTCGTG
CACCCAACTGATCTTCAGCATCTTTTACTTTCACCAGCGTTTCTGGGTGAGCAAAAACAGGAAGGCAAAA
TGCCGCAAAAAAGGGAATAAGGGCGACACGGAAATGTTGAATACTCATACTCTTCCTTTTTCAATATTAT
TGAAGCATTTATCAGGGTTATTGTCTCATGAGCGGATACATATTTGAATGTATTTAGAAAAATAAACAAA
TAGGGGTTCCGCGCACATTTCCC
